>Addgene plasmid #211258 | pBiT3.1-N_DNAI4:1-848 | addgene full sequence | sequence record 423408 | Addgene NGS Result
AAGACGCGTTAATTAAGACGTCGGCAGTGAAAAAAATGCTTTATTTGTGAAATTTGTGATGCTATTGCTT
TATTTGTAACCATTATAAGCTGCAATAAACAAGTTAACAACAACAATTGCATTCATTTTATGTTTCAGGT
TCAGGGGGAGGTGTGGGAGGTTTTTTAAAGCAAGTAAAACCTCTACAAATGTGGTATGGCTGATTATGAT
CCGCGGCCGCAATACGTCGACGTTATCAGCTGACTTCGTACGAGAGCCTAGGATTATGGCGCGCCACTAG
TTATTAATAGTAATCAATTACGGGGTCATTAGTTCATAGCCCATATATGGAGTTCCGCGTTACATAACTT
ACGGTAAATGGCCCGCCTGGCTGACCGCCCAACGACCCCCGCCCATTGACGTCAATAATGACGTATGTTC
CCATAGTAACGCCAATAGGGACTTTCCATTGACGTCAATGGGTGGAGTATTTACGGTAAACTGCCCACTT
GGCAGTACATCAAGTGTATCATATGCCAAGTCCGCCCCCTATTGACGTCAATGACGGTAAATGGCCCGCC
TGGCATTATGCCCAGTACATGACCTTACGGGACTTTCCTACTTGGCAGTACATCTACGTATTAGTCATCG
CTATTACCATGGTGATGCGGTTTTGGCAGTACACCAATGGGCGTGGATAGCGGTTTGACTCACGGGGATT
TCCAAGTCTCCACCCCATTGACGTCAATGGGAGTTTGTTTTGGCACCAAAATCAACGGGACTTTCCAAAA
TGTCGTAATAACCCCGCCCCGTTGACGCAAATGGGCGGTAGGCGTGTACGGTGGGAGGTCTATATAAGCA
GAGCTGGTTTAGTGAACCGTCAGATCACTAGAATCTTTATTGCGGTAGTTTATCACAGTTAAATTGCTAA
CGCAGTCAGTGCTTCTGACACAACAGTCTCGAACTTAAGCTGCAGAAGTTGGTCGTGAGGCACTGGGCAG
GTAAGTATCAAGGTTACAAGACAGGTTTAAGGAGACCAATAGAAACTGGGCTTGTCGAGACAGAGAAGAC
TCTTGCGTTTCTGATAGGCACCTATTGGTCTTACTGACATCCACTTTGCCTTTCTCTCCACAGGTGTCCA
CTCCCAGTTCAATTACAGCTCTTAAGGCTAGAGTATTAATACGACTCACTATAGGGGTTAGCGATCGCCA
TGGTGAGCGGCTGGCGGCTGTTCAAGAAGATTAGCGGGAGCTCCGGTGGCTCGAGCGGTATGACGCCCGG
CAAACATTCCGGAGCCTCGGCCCGAGCCGCTAACGCAGGAGCTTGGGGGTACAGGGACTTCAGAGGCGGC
CAAAAAAAGGGGTGGTGGACCACTCCCCAGCTGGTCGCCACCATGCCAGTCTCTCCGGCAGGCAGTCACA
AGCAGCAGAACTTCGGGTTGAACAATGCCACACAACCAAAGAAGTCTATTAGCTTTTTTGCTACAATGAA
AGCAACTTCAGTGAAAGGATATACTGGTGCAAATCAAAGCAGAATGGCTGTGTCCAAAACCGTGCTTATT
CCACCTGAACTGAAAACTGTAGAAAAACCAAATCCCAATATAAAGACAACACAGGTATTTGACATAAATG
GAACTGATGTTACTCCCCGACCTCTTTACCATCCAGATCCACTTACTGGTACAGCAAAACCAAGTAAACT
CTTGACATCACAAGAAGGATCACTTGGATCAGAATTTATATCTTCCTATAGCCTTTATCAGAATACAATA
AATCCTAGTACGTTAGGGCAGTTTACAAGGTCAGTTTTAGGAAGCAGTACAGTTTCTAAGTCAAGTGTAT
CAGCAAGTGAATCAATAGCAGAAGACCTGGAAGAACCATCCTATAAACGGGAAAGATTGACTAGTTTCAC
AGATTTGCAAGTTATAAGGGCAGCACCTGAAAAAATTGTAACAAAAGAAGACCTGGAGAAGAATATAGAG
ATAATACTCACAGAGACAGAAACACTGAGATTTTTTGACTTGCCCACAGTCATGGTCTCTGTAGAATCTG
AAGAAGCTGAGAAAGTAACTCAGAGAAACAAGAATTATGAAGTCCTTTGTAGAAACAGATTAGGCAATGA
CCTATATGTTGAAAGGATGATGCAGACTTTCAATGGAGCACCAAAGAATAAAGATGTTCAATGTGATAAA
ATCATAATGGAAGATAAAGGCATAATGTCCACTGCCTGGGATTTGTATGATTCTTACAATGCTATGGAAC
TTGTATCTTTATCAGTAAAACAATCTGTGGTTGAGTCAAGTAGTAAAGCAAATGTACTTCCTAAAGATCA
GGACCAAAGATTGCCAGGGAGCACTACAGAAAAAAATAGTGAAACTAGTTCTCTAATGGACATAGAAAAT
GTAATTCTGGCAAAAATCCATGAAGATGAGGAAGACCACTCAGATGCAATATTAAAATCTGACAAATTTC
ATCAGGACTTATTTTTTATGGAACGGGTTCTGATGGAAAATATATTTCAGCCCAAACTTGCAGCTTATCG
TCAGCTTCCTGTTTTAAAAGAACCTGAACCTGAAGAGCCTGAAGATGTTTTAGAAAGTGCAAAACATGAA
GAGGTAGAGGAAGAATCTAAGAAGGAGGAGGAAGAAGAAATACATGCAGAAGAATCAACAATACCCGCCA
ACTTGGAACGACTTTGGTCTTTTTCCTGTGACTTAACCAAAGGCCTCAATGTGAGCAGCCTTGCCTGGAA
TAAAACAAATCCAGATCTTTTGGCTGTTGGCTATGGGCACTTTGGATTTAAAGAGCAAAAAAGAGGACTG
GCTTGCTGCTGGTCAATAAAGAATCCCATGTGGCCAGAACGTATTTATCAGAGTCCATATGGAGTTACTG
CTGTGGATTTTTCAATTGGAGCACCTAACCTTTTAGCCGTTGGCTATCACAATGGCACAATTGCAATTTA
CAATGTACGGAGCAACAGTAATGTTCCAGTTCTGGATAGTAGTGAATCACCTCAAAAACATTTGGGACCT
GTATGGCAACTACAGTGGATAGAACAAGATCGAGGAACAACAGGAGATGGCAAAAGAGAAATACTAGTTT
CTATATCAGCAGATGGAAGAATCTCCAAATGGGTTATACGAAAAGGACTAGACTGTTATGATTTGATGCG
ATTAAAGAGAACTACAGCTGCCAGTAACAAAAAAGGAGGGGAAAAGGAAAAGAAAGATGAAGCTTTGATA
TCTCGACAGGCTCCTGGAATGTGTTTTGCTTTTCATCCCAAGGACACAAATATCTATTTGGCTGGCACTG
AAGAAGGTCATATTCACAAATGTTCTTGTTCATATAATGAACAATACTTAGATACCTACAGAGGACATAA
GGGTCCAGTGTATAAAGTGACATGGAATCCATTTTGTCATGATGTATTTTTAAGCTGTTCTGCAGATTGG
GGTGTTATTATATGGCAACAGGAGAATGTCAAGCCATCTTTGAGTTTTTATCCAGCTACTTCTGTTGTTT
ACGACGTTGCCTGGTCTCCAAAATCATCCTATATATTTGCAGCTGCAAATGAGAACAGGGTGGAGATTTG
GGACCTTCATATCAGCACTTTGGACCCTCTGATTGTGAATACTGCTAACCCTGGAATCAAGTTCACAACC
ATTCTCTTTGCCAAACAAACAGATTGCCTTCTGGTAGGAGACAGTGATGGACAGGTTTCTGTGTATGAAC
TGAGAAATATGCCTACTGTTTTGGAAACTGGCCGGGGAGATATAATGGATACTTTGCTTGGATCCAAGTC
AAACCAATCAGCATAATCTAGAGGTCAAGCTTCGGGGGTTTAAACCTGCAGGCATGCAAGCTGATTTGGC
TGCTGCCACCGCTGAGCAAGGCCGCTTCGAGCAGACATGATAAGATACATTGATGAGTTTGGACAAACCA
CAACTAGAATGCAGTGAAAAAAATGCTTTATTTGTGAAATTTGTGATGCTATTGCTTTATTTGTAACCAT
TATAAGCTGCAATAAACAAGTTAACAACAACAATTGCATTCATTTTATGTTTCAGGTTCAGGGGGAGATG
TGGGAGGTTTTTTTAAGCAAGTAAAACCTCTACAAATGTGGTAAAATCTTAATTAAGACTTCTAATATAA
CTTCGTATAGCATACATTATACGAAGTTATGGTTCCACTGTTGACAATTAATCATCGGCATAGTATATCG
GCATAGTATAATACGACAAGGTGAGGAACTAAACCCAGGAGGCAGATCATGATTGAACAAGATGGATTGC
ACGCAGGTTCTCCGGCCGCTTGGGTGGAGAGGCTATTCGGCTATGACTGGGCACAACAGACAATCGGCTG
CTCTGATGCCGCCGTGTTCCGGCTGTCAGCGCAGGGGCGCCCGGTTCTTTTTGTCAAGACCGACCTGTCC
GGTGCCCTGAATGAACTGCAGGACGAGGCAGCGCGGCTATCGTGGCTGGCCACGACGGGCGTTCCTTGCG
CAGCTGTGCTCGACGTTGTCACTGAAGCGGGAAGGGACTGGCTGCTATTGGGCGAAGTGCCGGGGCAGGA
TCTCCTGTCATCTCACCTTGCTCCTGCCGAGAAAGTATCCATCATGGCTGATGCAATGCGGCGGCTGCAT
ACGCTTGATCCGGCTACCTGCCCATTCGACCACCAAGCGAAACATCGCATCGAGCGAGCACGTACTCGGA
TGGAAGCCGGTCTTGTCGATCAGGATGATCTGGACGAAGAGCATCAGGGGCTCGCGCCAGCCGAACTGTT
CGCCAGGCTCAAGGCGCGCATGCCCGACGGCGAGGATCTCGTCGTGACCCATGGCGATGCCTGCTTGCCG
AATATCATGGTGGAAAATGGCCGCTTTTCTGGATTCATCGACTGTGGCCGGCTGGGTGTGGCGGACCGCT
ATCAGGACATAGCGTTGGCTACCCGTGATATTGCTGAAGAGCTTGGCGGCGAATGGGCTGACCGCTTCCT
CGTGCTTTACGGTATCGCCGCTCCCGATTCGCAGCGCATCGCCTTCTATCGCCTTCTTGACGAGTTCTTC
TGATTCGAAATGACCGACCAAGCGACGCCCAACCGGTATCAGCTCACTCAAAGGCGGTAATACGGTTATC
CACAGAATCAGGGGATAACGCAGGAAAGAACATGTGAGCAAAAGGCCAGCAAAAGGCCAGGAACCGTAAA
AAGGCCGCGTTGCTGGCGTTTTTCCATAGGCTCCGCCCCCCTGACGAGCATCACAAAAATCGACGCTCAA
GTCAGAGGTGGCGAAACCCGACAGGACTATAAAGATACCAGGCGTTTCCCCCTGGAAGCTCCCTCGTGCG
CTCTCCTGTTCCGACCCTGCCGCTTACCGGATACCTGTCCGCCTTTCTCCCTTCGGGAAGCGTGGCGCTT
TCTCATAGCTCACGCTGTAGGTATCTCAGTTCGGTGTAGGTCGTTCGCTCCAAGCTGGGCTGTGTGCACG
AACCCCCCGTTCAGCCCGACCGCTGCGCCTTATCCGGTAACTATCGTCTTGAGTCCAACCCGGTAAGACA
CGACTTATCGCCACTGGCAGCAGCCACTGGTAACAGGATTAGCAGAGCGAGGTATGTAGGCGGTGCTACA
GAGTTCTTGAAGTGGTGGCCTAACTACGGCTACACTAGAAGGACAGTATTTGGTATCTGCGCTCTGCTGA
AGCCAGTTACCTTCGGAAAAAGAGTTGGTAGCTCTTGATCCGGCAAACAAACCACCGCTGGTAGCGGTGG
TTTTTTTGTTTGCAAGCAGCAGATTACGCGCAGAAAAAAAGGATTTCAAGAAGATCCTTTGATCTTTTCT
ACGGGGTCTGACGCTCAGTGGAACGAAAACTCACGTTAAGGGATTTTGGTCATGAGATTATCAAAAAGGA
TCTTCACCTAGATCCTTTTATAGTCCGGAATCGTCACACAAAAAACCAACACACAGATGTAATGAAAATA
AAGATATTTTATTGCGGCCATCGTGATGGCTAGAGTTTAGCCCTCCCACACATAACCAGAGGGCAGCAAT
TCACGAATCCCAACTGCCGTCGGCTGTCCATCACTGTCCTTCACTATGGCTTTGATCCCAGGATGCAGAT
CGAGAAGCACCTGTCGGCACCGTCCGCAGGGGCTCAAGATGCCCCTGTTCTCATTTCCGATCGCGACGAT
ACAAGTCAGGTTGCCAGCTGCCGCAGCAGCAGCAGTGCCCAGCACCACGAGTTCTGCACAAGGTCCCCCA
GTAAAATGATATACATTGACACCAGTGAAGATGCGGCCGTCGCTAGAGAGAGCTGCGCTGGCGACGCTGT
AGTCTTCAGAGATGGGGATGCTGTTGATTGTAGCCGTTGCTCTTTCAATGAGGGTGGATTCTTCTTGAGA
CAAAGGCTTGGCCATGGTGGCGCTAGTGTCAGAAGAATCGAGCTTTTTGCAAAAGCCTAGGCCTCCAAAA
AAGCCTCCTCACTACTTCTGGAATAGCTCAGAGGCCGAGGCGGCCTCGGCCTCTGCATAAATAAAAAAAA
TTAGTCAGCCATGGGGCGGAGAATGGGCGGAACTGGGCGGAGTTAGGGGCGGGATGGGCGGAGTTAGGGG
CGGGACTATGGTTGCTGACTAATTGAGATGCATGCTTTGCATACTTCTGCCTGCTGGGGAGCCTGGGGAC
TTTCCACACCTGGTTGCTGACTAATTGAGATGCATGCTTTGCATACTTCTGCCTGCTGGGGAGCCTGGGG
ACTTTCCACACCCTAACTGACACACATTCCACAGCTGGTTCTTTCCGCCTCAGAAGGTACCTAACCAAGT
TCCTCTTTCAGAGGTTATTTCAGGCCATGGTGCTGCGC
Features (pLannotate 1.2.2; 17 found; start..end, strand, type, name):
     24..105     -  polyA_signal   SV40 poly(A) signal: SV40 polyadenylation signal
    128..211     -  CDS            large T antigen (fragment): large T antigen from SV40 (simian virus 40)
    276..641     +  enhancer       CMV enhancer: human cytomegalovirus immediate early enhancer
    643..842     +  promoter       CMV promoter: human cytomegalovirus (CMV) immediate early promoter
    981..1113    +  intron         chimeric intron: chimera between introns from human β-globin and immunoglobulin heavy chain genes
   1157..1175    +  promoter       T7 promoter: promoter for bacteriophage T7 RNA polymerase
   1373..3790    +  CDS            Dnai4: DNAI4_MOUSE - Also known as Wdr78 From Mus musculus (Mouse).
   3824..3842    +  misc_feature   MCS (fragment): pUC18/19 multiple cloning site
   3891..4012    -  polyA_signal   SV40 poly(A) signal: SV40 polyadenylation signal
   4035..4103    -  CDS            large T antigen (fragment): large T antigen from SV40 (simian virus 40)
   4127..4160    +  protein_bind   loxP: Cre-mediated recombination occurs in the 8-bp core sequence (GCATACAT). Cre recombinase
   4170..4217    +  promoter       EM7 promoter: synthetic bacterial promoter&nbsp
   4249..5040    +  CDS            neo: KKA2_KLEPN - Also known as kan, nptII. Experimental evidence at protein level: Swiss-Prot protein existence level 1. Resistance to kanamycin, neomycin, paromomycin, ribostamycin, butirosin and gentamicin B. From Klebsiella pneumoniae.
   5201..5789    -  rep_origin     ori: high-copy-number ColE1/pMB1/pBR322/pUC origin of replication
   5915..5963    -  polyA_signal   poly(A) signal: synthetic polyadenylation signal
   5987..6385    -  CDS            BSD: blasticidin S deaminase; Aspergillus terreus BSD; confers resistance to blasticidin
   6416..6773    -  promoter       SV40 promoter: SV40 enhancer and early promoter
