[The description below was written by a language model from this plasmid's Addgene catalogue record and pLannotate feature annotations shown in this document.]
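Description:
pBiT3.1-N_DNAI4:1-848 is a mammalian expression plasmid built on the Promega pBiT3.1-N backbone. It carries full-length human DNAI4 (also known as WDR78; residues M1–A848, a 2,544 bp insert) fused at its N-terminus to the HiBiT peptide through a short glycine/serine linker. The coding sequence was derived from a Mammalian Gene Collection clone and inserted by ligation-independent cloning between XhoI and XbaI sites, which are retained. It carries two catalogued natural variants, G16A and C33W. Transcription is driven by the CMV immediate-early enhancer and promoter, followed by a chimeric β-globin/immunoglobulin intron that improves expression, and terminated by an SV40 polyadenylation signal. A T7 promoter upstream of the open reading frame serves as a sequencing primer site. The automated annotation labels the insert by its similarity to the mouse Dnai4 orthologue and covers only part of it, but the catalogue record identifies it as human.

The plasmid replicates at high copy in E. coli from a ColE1/pUC-type origin and is selected with kanamycin through an EM7-driven neo (nptII) gene. The catalogue lists neomycin/G418 as the mammalian selectable marker. The feature table, however, shows only the bacterial EM7 promoter directly upstream of neo, and it also detects a separate SV40 promoter–blasticidin S deaminase–synthetic poly(A) cassette that the catalogue does not mention. A single loxP site lies upstream of the EM7-neo unit.

HiBiT is a small peptide that complements the LgBiT polypeptide to reconstitute NanoLuc luciferase, allowing luminescent quantification of the tagged protein. The plasmid was deposited with a study assessing the ligandability of WD40 repeat-containing proteins, which suggests use in cellular detection or target-engagement assays for DNAI4, although the record does not specify the assay.
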