Addgene plasmid #211258: pBiT3.1-N_DNAI4:1-848
Purpose: Mammalian expression of full-length human DNAI4. N-terminal HiBiT tag.
Depositing lab: Cheryl Arrowsmith. Depositing organization: University of Toronto. Publication: A Target Class Ligandability Evaluation of WD40 Repeat-Containing Proteins. Ackloo S, Li F, Szewczyk M, Seitova A, Loppnau P, Zeng H, Xu J, Ahmad S, Arnautova YA, Baghaie AJ, Beldar S, Bolotokova A, Centrella PA, Chau I, Clark MA, Cuozzo JW, Dehghani-Tafti S, Disch JS, Dong A, Dumas A, Feng JA, Ghiabi P, Gibson E, Gilmer J, Goldman B, Green SR, Guie MA, Guilinger JP, Harms N, Herasymenko O, Houliston S, Hutchinson A, Kearnes S, Keefe AD, Kimani SW, Kramer T, Kutera M, Kwak HA, Lento C, Li Y, Liu J, Loup J, Machado RAC, Mulhern CJ, Perveen S, Righetto GL, Riley P, Shrestha S, Sigel EA, Silva M, Sintchak MD, Slakman BL, Taylor RD, Thompson J, Torng W, Underkoffler C, von Rechenberg M, Walsh RT, Watson I, Wilson DJ, Wolf E, Yadav M, Yazdi AK, Zhang J, Zhang Y, Santhakumar V, Edwards AM, Barsyte-Lovejoy D, Schapira M, Brown PJ, Halabelian L, Arrowsmith CH. J Med Chem. 2025 Jan 23;68(2):1092-1112. doi: 10.1021/acs.jmedchem.4c02010. Epub 2024 Nov 4. PubMed 39495097.
Backbone
  Vector backbone: pBiT3.1-N
  Backbone manufacturer: Promega
  Vector type: Mammalian Expression
  Selectable markers: Neomycin (select with G418)
Growth in bacteria
  Bacterial resistance: Kanamycin, 50 μg/mL
  Growth temperature: 37°C
  Growth strain: DH5alpha
  Copy number: High Copy
Gene/Insert
  Gene/Insert name: DNAI4:M1-A848 (alt name: WDR78)
  Species: H. sapiens (human)
  Insert size (bp): 2544
  Mutation: G16A natural variant VAR_057635. C33W natural variant VAR_057636
  Entrez Gene: WDR78 (a.k.a. FLJ23129, RP11-342H21.1)
  Promoter: CMV
  Tag / fusion protein: MVSGWRLFKKISGSSGGSSG (N terminal on insert)
  Cloning method: Ligation Independent Cloning
  Sequencing primers: 5′ T7; 3′ TTGCTCAGCGGTGGCAGCAG
Resource information
  A portion of this plasmid was derived from a plasmid made by: Mammalian Gene Collection (BC126381.1)
Terms and licenses: Academic/Nonprofit Terms; Industry Terms: Not Available to Industry
Depositor comments: 5' Cloning Site: Xho1 (not destroyed), 3' Cloning Site: Xba1 (not destroyed).
How to cite: pBiT3.1-N_DNAI4:1-848 was a gift from Cheryl Arrowsmith (Addgene plasmid # 211258 ; http://n2t.net/addgene:211258 ; RRID:Addgene_211258)
