>Addgene plasmid #211258 | pBiT3.1-N_DNAI4:1-848 | depositor partial sequence | sequence record 411994 | Insert sequence
ATGACGCCCGGCAAACATTCCGGAGCCTCGGCCCGAGCCGCTAACGCAGGAGCTTGGGGGTACAGGGACT
TCAGAGGCGGCCAAAAAAAGGGGTGGTGGACCACTCCCCAGCTGGTCGCCACCATGCCAGTCTCTCCGGC
AGGCAGTCACAAGCAGCAGAACTTCGGGTTGAACAATGCCACACAACCAAAGAAGTCTATTAGCTTTTTT
GCTACAATGAAAGCAACTTCAGTGAAAGGATATACTGGTGCAAATCAAAGCAGAATGGCTGTGTCCAAAA
CCGTGCTTATTCCACCTGAACTGAAAACTGTAGAAAAACCAAATCCCAATATAAAGACAACACAGGTATT
TGACATAAATGGAACTGATGTTACTCCCCGACCTCTTTACCATCCAGATCCACTTACTGGTACAGCAAAA
CCAAGTAAACTCTTGACATCACAAGAAGGATCACTTGGATCAGAATTTATATCTTCCTATAGCCTTTATC
AGAATACAATAAATCCTAGTACGTTAGGGCAGTTTACAAGGTCAGTTTTAGGAAGCAGTACAGTTTCTAA
GTCAAGTGTATCAGCAAGTGAATCAATAGCAGAAGACCTGGAAGAACCATCCTATAAACGGGAAAGATTG
ACTAGTTTCACAGATTTGCAAGTTATAAGGGCAGCACCTGAAAAAATTGTAACAAAAGAAGACCTGGAGA
AGAATATAGAGATAATACTCACAGAGACAGAAACACTGAGATTTTTTGACTTGCCCACAGTCATGGTCTC
TGTAGAATCTGAAGAAGCTGAGAAAGTAACTCAGAGAAACAAGAATTATGAAGTCCTTTGTAGAAACAGA
TTAGGCAATGACCTATATGTTGAAAGGATGATGCAGACTTTCAATGGAGCACCAAAGAATAAAGATGTTC
AATGTGATAAAATCATAATGGAAGATAAAGGCATAATGTCCACTGCCTGGGATTTGTATGATTCTTACAA
TGCTATGGAACTTGTATCTTTATCAGTAAAACAATCTGTGGTTGAGTCAAGTAGTAAAGCAAATGTACTT
CCTAAAGATCAGGACCAAAGATTGCCAGGGAGCACTACAGAAAAAAATAGTGAAACTAGTTCTCTAATGG
ACATAGAAAATGTAATTCTGGCAAAAATCCATGAAGATGAGGAAGACCACTCAGATGCAATATTAAAATC
TGACAAATTTCATCAGGACTTATTTTTTATGGAACGGGTTCTGATGGAAAATATATTTCAGCCCAAACTT
GCAGCTTATCGTCAGCTTCCTGTTTTAAAAGAACCTGAACCTGAAGAGCCTGAAGATGTTTTAGAAAGTG
CAAAACATGAAGAGGTAGAGGAAGAATCTAAGAAGGAGGAGGAAGAAGAAATACATGCAGAAGAATCAAC
AATACCCGCCAACTTGGAACGACTTTGGTCTTTTTCCTGTGACTTAACCAAAGGCCTCAATGTGAGCAGC
CTTGCCTGGAATAAAACAAATCCAGATCTTTTGGCTGTTGGCTATGGGCACTTTGGATTTAAAGAGCAAA
AAAGAGGACTGGCTTGCTGCTGGTCAATAAAGAATCCCATGTGGCCAGAACGTATTTATCAGAGTCCATA
TGGAGTTACTGCTGTGGATTTTTCAATTGGAGCACCTAACCTTTTAGCCGTTGGCTATCACAATGGCACA
ATTGCAATTTACAATGTACGGAGCAACAGTAATGTTCCAGTTCTGGATAGTAGTGAATCACCTCAAAAAC
ATTTGGGACCTGTATGGCAACTACAGTGGATAGAACAAGATCGAGGAACAACAGGAGATGGCAAAAGAGA
AATACTAGTTTCTATATCAGCAGATGGAAGAATCTCCAAATGGGTTATACGAAAAGGACTAGACTGTTAT
GATTTGATGCGATTAAAGAGAACTACAGCTGCCAGTAACAAAAAAGGAGGGGAAAAGGAAAAGAAAGATG
AAGCTTTGATATCTCGACAGGCTCCTGGAATGTGTTTTGCTTTTCATCCCAAGGACACAAATATCTATTT
GGCTGGCACTGAAGAAGGTCATATTCACAAATGTTCTTGTTCATATAATGAACAATACTTAGATACCTAC
AGAGGACATAAGGGTCCAGTGTATAAAGTGACATGGAATCCATTTTGTCATGATGTATTTTTAAGCTGTT
CTGCAGATTGGGGTGTTATTATATGGCAACAGGAGAATGTCAAGCCATCTTTGAGTTTTTATCCAGCTAC
TTCTGTTGTTTACGACGTTGCCTGGTCTCCAAAATCATCCTATATATTTGCAGCTGCAAATGAGAACAGG
GTGGAGATTTGGGACCTTCATATCAGCACTTTGGACCCTCTGATTGTGAATACTGCTAACCCTGGAATCA
AGTTCACAACCATTCTCTTTGCCAAACAAACAGATTGCCTTCTGGTAGGAGACAGTGATGGACAGGTTTC
TGTGTATGAACTGAGAAATATGCCTACTGTTTTGGAAACTGGCCGGGGAGATATAATGGATACTTTGCTT
GGATCCAAGTCAAACCAATCAGCA
